Addgene plasmid #120886: pVLAD6-mmPtch1-B-SBP
Purpose: BacMam vector for Ptch1-B expression
Depositing lab: Philip Beachy. Publication: Structural Basis for Cholesterol Transport-like Activity of the Hedgehog Receptor Patched. Zhang Y, Bulkley DP, Xin Y, Roberts KJ, Asarnow DE, Sharma A, Myers BR, Cho W, Cheng Y, Beachy PA. Cell. 2018 Nov 15;175(5):1352-1364.e14. doi: 10.1016/j.cell.2018.10.026. Epub 2018 Nov 8. PubMed 30415841.
Backbone
  Vector backbone: pVLAD6
  Vector type: Mammalian Expression
Growth in bacteria
  Bacterial resistance: Ampicillin, 100 μg/mL
  Growth temperature: 37°C
  Growth strain: DH5alpha
  Copy number: High Copy
Gene/Insert
  Gene/Insert name: ptch1
  Species: M. musculus (mouse)
  Mutation: deleted amino acids 620-643, truncated at 1291
  GenBank ID: NM_008957.3
  Entrez Gene: Ptch1 (a.k.a. A230106A15Rik, Ptc, Ptc1, Ptch, mes, wig)
  Promoter: CMV
  Tag / fusion protein: SBP (C terminal on insert)
  Cloning method: Gibson Cloning
  Sequencing primers: 5′ T7; 3′ GFPreverse
Terms and licenses: Academic/Nonprofit Terms; Industry Terms: Not Available to Industry
How to cite: pVLAD6-mmPtch1-B-SBP was a gift from Philip Beachy (Addgene plasmid # 120886 ; http://n2t.net/addgene:120886 ; RRID:Addgene_120886)
