[The description below was written by a language model from this plasmid's Addgene catalogue record and pLannotate feature annotations shown in this document.]
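Description:
pVLAD6-mmPtch1-B-SBP is a BacMam transfer vector, about 16.3 kb, built on the pVLAD6 backbone for expressing an engineered mouse Patched1 (Ptch1) protein in mammalian cells by baculovirus transduction. In E. coli it is maintained as a high-copy plasmid through a ColE1/pUC-type origin and selected with ampicillin (AmpR/β-lactamase). The expression cassette is flanked by large blocks of Autographa californica nucleopolyhedrovirus sequence, with the lef2/ORF603 recombination region, LEF-2 and neighbouring ORFs on one side and polyhedrin, PK1 and P78 fragments on the other. This arrangement is consistent with homologous recombination into baculoviral DNA around the polyhedrin locus to generate recombinant virus. A polyhedrin promoter is also annotated beside the cassette on the opposite strand.

The payload is driven by the human CMV immediate-early enhancer and promoter, followed by a chimeric β-globin/immunoglobulin intron and a T7 promoter that also serves as a sequencing primer site. The Ptch1 "B" variant carries an internal deletion of residues 620–643 and is truncated at residue 1291. The record lists a C-terminal SBP (streptavidin-binding peptide) tag for affinity purification. The SBP tag is not itself called in the feature table, which instead annotates an mEGFP fragment and a His tag downstream of the Ptch1 coding region; whether these are translated in frame with Ptch1 cannot be determined from the record. A WPRE and an SV40 polyadenylation signal lie 3′ of the cassette, supporting transcript stability and processing. The associated work concerns the structural basis of Patched's cholesterol transport-like activity, so the construct fits production of this Hedgehog receptor for purification and structural study.
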