Features (pLannotate 1.2.2; 33 found; start..end, strand, type, name):
      3..157     +  CDS            lacZα (fragment): LacZα fragment of β-galactosidase; lacZ fragment
    163..262     -  misc_feature   bom (fragment): basis of mobility region from pBR322
    364..399     -  CDS            rop (fragment): Rop protein, which maintains plasmids at low copy number; rop
    494..598     +  promoter       AmpR promoter: bla
    599..1459    +  CDS            AmpR: β-lactamase; bla; confers resistance to ampicillin, carbenicillin, and related antibiotics
   1630..2218    +  rep_origin     ori: high-copy-number ColE1/pMB1/pBR322/pUC origin of replication
   2401..2493    +  CDS            lacI (fragment): lac repressor; lacI; The lac repressor binds to the lac operator to inhibit transcription in E. coli. This inhibition can be relieved by adding lactose or isopropyl-β-D-thiogalactopyranoside (IPTG).
   2506..2527    +  protein_bind   CAP binding site: CAP binding activates transcription in the presence of cAMP. E. coli catabolite activator protein
   2542..2572    +  promoter       lac promoter: promoter for the E. coli lac operon
   2576..2598    +  protein_bind   lac operator (fragment): The lac repressor binds to the lac operator to inhibit transcription in E. coli. This inhibition can be relieved by adding lactose or isopropyl-β-D-thiogalactopyranoside (IPTG). lac repressor encoded by lacI
   2633..3253    -  CDS            PK1 (fragment): PK1_NPVAC - Also known as PK-1. Experimental evidence at transcript level: Swiss-Prot protein existence level 2. Serine/threonine protein kinase that plays a role in viral propagation by phosphorylating various viral and cellular substrates including the viral p6.9 protein or host histone H1. Participates in nucleocapsid assembly and polyhedra formation. From Autographa californica nuclear polyhedrosis virus (AcMNPV).
   3252..3539    +  CDS            P61 (fragment): P78_NPVAC - Experimental evidence at protein level: Swiss-Prot protein existence level 1. Plays a role in the transport of the nucleocapsids from the cytoplasm toward the host nucleus together with the host actin- polymerizing Arp2/3 complex. From Autographa californica nuclear polyhedrosis virus (AcMNPV).
   3836..3853    +  CDS            9xHis (fragment): 9xHis affinity tag
   4533..4905    -  3'UTR          polyhedrin 3' UTR: 3' UTR from the Autographa californica nucleopolyhedrovirus polyhedrin gene (Suzuki et al., 2006)
   4909..5472    -  CDS            PH (fragment): PYHD_NPVAC - Also known as P29, POLH. Experimental evidence at protein level: Swiss-Prot protein existence level 1. Major component of the virus occlusion bodies which are large proteinaceous structures termed polyhedra. These structures serve as the protective package for the virus particles outside the infected host and allow natural transmission of virus between insect hosts, assisting persistence in the environment. Forms the paracrystalline lattice of polyhedra and interacts with enveloped virions as well as other accessory molecules and structures to form a mature viral occlusion body. F
   5618..5995    +  enhancer       CMV enhancer: human cytomegalovirus immediate early enhancer
   5997..6196    +  promoter       CMV promoter: human cytomegalovirus (CMV) immediate early promoter
   6335..6467    +  intron         chimeric intron: chimera between introns from human β-globin and immunoglobulin heavy chain genes
   6512..6530    +  promoter       T7 promoter: promoter for bacteriophage T7 RNA polymerase
   6569..10369   +  CDS            Ptch1 (fragment): PTC1_MOUSE - Also known as Ptch. Experimental evidence at protein level: Swiss-Prot protein existence level 1. Acts as a receptor for sonic hedgehog (SHH), indian hedgehog (IHH) and desert hedgehog (DHH). Associates with the smoothened protein (SMO) to transduce the hedgehog's proteins signal. Seems to have a tumor suppressor function, as inactivation of this protein is probably a necessary, if not sufficient step for tumorigenesis. From Mus musculus (Mouse).
  10496..11211   +  CDS            mEGFP (fragment): enhanced GFP with monomerizing A206K mutation (Zacharias et al., 2002) mammalian codon-optimized
  11285..11305   +  CDS            7xHis: 6xHis affinity tag
  11312..11900   +  misc_feature   WPRE: woodchuck hepatitis virus posttranscriptional regulatory element
  11912..12033   -  polyA_signal   SV40 poly(A) signal: SV40 polyadenylation signal
  12056..12124   -  CDS            large T antigen (fragment): large T antigen from SV40 (simian virus 40)
  12167..12258   -  promoter       polyhedrin promoter: polh from Autographa californica; promoter for the baculovirus polyhedrin gene
  12262..13089   -  misc_recomb    baculovirus recombination region (lef2/ORF603): contains ORF603 and part of lef2
  12968..13597   -  CDS            LEF-2: LEF2_NPVAC - Experimental evidence at protein level: Swiss-Prot protein existence level 1. Plays an essential role in viral DNA replication. Does not seem to participate in the initiation step but is rather important for the amplification of DNA. Also required for expression from the vp39 and polh promoters. From Autographa californica nuclear polyhedrosis virus (AcMNPV).
  13581..13907   -  CDS            Y005_NPVAC: Protein predicted: Swiss-Prot protein existence level 4. From Autographa californica nuclear polyhedrosis virus (AcMNPV).
  13936..14388   +  CDS            Y004_NPVAC: Protein predicted: Swiss-Prot protein existence level 4. From Autographa californica nuclear polyhedrosis virus (AcMNPV).
  14441..14599   +  CDS            CTL: CXOL_NPVAC - Also known as CTX. Protein inferred from homology: Swiss-Prot protein existence level 3. From Autographa californica nuclear polyhedrosis virus (AcMNPV).
  14659..15642   +  CDS            Y002_NPVAC: Protein predicted: Swiss-Prot protein existence level 4. From Autographa californica nuclear polyhedrosis virus (AcMNPV).
  15680..16183   -  CDS            PTP: PTP_NPVAC - Experimental evidence at protein level: Swiss-Prot protein existence level 1. Plays a role in the regulation and processing of late viral mRNAs by displaying RNA 5'-triphosphatase and diphosphatase activities. From Autographa californica nuclear polyhedrosis virus (AcMNPV).
>Addgene plasmid #120886 | pVLAD6-mmPtch1-B-SBP | addgene full sequence | sequence record 233221 | Addgene NGS Result
GGCACTGGCCGTCGTTTTACAACGTCGTGACTGGGAAAACCCTGGCGTTACCCAACTTAATCGCCTTGCA
GCACATCCCCCTTTCGCCAGCTGGCGTAATAGCGAAGAGGCCCGCACCGATCGCCCTTCCCAACAGTTGC
GCAGCCTGAATGGCGAATGGCGCCTGATGCGGTATTTTCTCCTTACGCATCTGTGCGGTATTTCACACCG
CATATGGTGCACTCTCAGTACAATCTGCTCTGATGCCGCATAGTTAAGCCAGCCCCGACACCCGCCAACA
CCCGCTGACGCGCCCTGACGGGCTTGTCTGCTCCCGGCATCCGCTTACAGACAAGCTGTGACCGTCTCCG
GGAGCTGCATGTGTCAGAGGTTTTCACCGTCATCACCGAAACGCGCGAGACGAAAGGGCCTCGTGATACG
CCTATTTTTATAGGTTAATGTCATGATAATAATGGTTTCTTAGACGTCAGGTGGCACTTTTCGGGGAAAT
GTGCGCGGAACCCCTATTTGTTTATTTTTCTAAATACATTCAAATATGTATCCGCTCATGAGACAATAAC
CCTGATAAATGCTTCAATAATATTGAAAAAGGAAGAGTATGAGTATTCAACATTTCCGTGTCGCCCTTAT
TCCCTTTTTTGCGGCATTTTGCCTTCCTGTTTTTGCTCACCCAGAAACGCTGGTGAAAGTAAAAGATGCT
GAAGATCAGTTGGGTGCACGAGTGGGTTACATCGAACTGGATCTCAACAGCGGTAAGATCCTTGAGAGTT
TTCGCCCCGAAGAACGTTTTCCAATGATGAGCACTTTTAAAGTTCTGCTATGTGGCGCGGTATTATCCCG
TATTGACGCCGGGCAAGAGCAACTCGGTCGCCGCATACACTATTCTCAGAATGACTTGGTTGAGTACTCA
CCAGTCACAGAAAAGCATCTTACGGATGGCATGACAGTAAGAGAATTATGCAGTGCTGCCATAACCATGA
GTGATAACACTGCGGCCAACTTACTTCTGACAACGATCGGAGGACCGAAGGAGCTAACCGCTTTTTTGCA
CAACATGGGGGATCATGTAACTCGCCTTGATCGTTGGGAACCGGAGCTGAATGAAGCCATACCAAACGAC
GAGCGTGACACCACGATGCCTGTAGCAATGGCAACAACGTTGCGCAAACTATTAACTGGCGAACTACTTA
CTCTAGCTTCCCGGCAACAATTAATAGACTGGATGGAGGCGGATAAAGTTGCAGGACCACTTCTGCGCTC
GGCCCTTCCGGCTGGCTGGTTTATTGCTGATAAATCTGGAGCCGGTGAGCGTGGGTCTCGCGGTATCATT
GCAGCACTGGGGCCAGATGGTAAGCCCTCCCGTATCGTAGTTATCTACACGACGGGGAGTCAGGCAACTA
TGGATGAACGAAATAGACAGATCGCTGAGATAGGTGCCTCACTGATTAAGCATTGGTAACTGTCAGACCA
AGTTTACTCATATATACTTTAGATTGATTTAAAACTTCATTTTTAATTTAAAAGGATCTAGGTGAAGATC
CTTTTTGATAATCTCATGACCAAAATCCCTTAACGTGAGTTTTCGTTCCACTGAGCGTCAGACCCCGTAG
AAAAGATCAAAGGATCTTCTTGAGATCCTTTTTTTCTGCGCGTAATCTGCTGCTTGCAAACAAAAAAACC
ACCGCTACCAGCGGTGGTTTGTTTGCCGGATCAAGAGCTACCAACTCTTTTTCCGAAGGTAACTGGCTTC
AGCAGAGCGCAGATACCAAATACTGTTCTTCTAGTGTAGCCGTAGTTAGGCCACCACTTCAAGAACTCTG
TAGCACCGCCTACATACCTCGCTCTGCTAATCCTGTTACCAGTGGCTGCTGCCAGTGGCGATAAGTCGTG
TCTTACCGGGTTGGACTCAAGACGATAGTTACCGGATAAGGCGCAGCGGTCGGGCTGAACGGGGGGTTCG
TGCACACAGCCCAGCTTGGAGCGAACGACCTACACCGAACTGAGATACCTACAGCGTGAGCTATGAGAAA
GCGCCACGCTTCCCGAAGGGAGAAAGGCGGACAGGTATCCGGTAAGCGGCAGGGTCGGAACAGGAGAGCG
CACGAGGGAGCTTCCAGGGGGAAACGCCTGGTATCTTTATAGTCCTGTCGGGTTTCGCCACCTCTGACTT
GAGCGTCGATTTTTGTGATGCTCGTCAGGGGGGCGGAGCCTATGGAAAAACGCCAGCAACGCGGCCTTTT
TACGGTTCCTGGCCTTTTGCTGGCCTTTTGCTCACATGTTCTTTCCTGCGTTATCCCCTGATTCTGTGGA
TAACCGTATTACCGCCTTTGAGTGAGCTGATACCGCTCGCCGCAGCCGAACGACCGAGCGCAGCGAGTCA
GTGAGCGAGGAAGCGGAAGAGCGCCCAATACGCAAACCGCCTCTCCCCGCGCGTTGGCCGATTCATTAAT
GCAGCTGGCACGACAGGTTTCCCGACTGGAAAGCGGGCAGTGAGCGCAACGCAATTAATGTGAGTTAGCT
CACTCATTAGGCACCCCAGGCTTTACACTTTATGCTTCCGGCTCGTATGTTGTGTGGAATTGTGAGCGGA
TAACAATTTCACACAGGAAACAGCTATGACCATGATTACGAATTGGCCGCCGGTTAGCAACTTGTATGTT
AACACGCCGACGGCGTACCAGTCAAACGAACGTGCATAGTTGTGGTGTCGAATTTTTTCCGGACTAAAAT
ACTCCAACGTGCCGTCGTGCACGCTAAGTGAGTTTTCGTGTTTGCACAATCCGTAATCGCAAACATACAC
GCGATCAAGTGCTTCGAAATATAAGACATTTTCGAGTTTTATGTCGTTGTGTATGAAATTGTGCTTGTGC
AAATCGTTGAGCGCTTCACACAGCTGTCTAATAATATTGCTAACAAGTTGGTACGAAAGCTCGCCTTTAA
TTTGTAGTGTTTCAAATAAATCGGGACAGTCAATGTAGTCCATCACGATCACTTGGTTGTTGATGGAACC
GTGATTAAAATAGATTTTTATAAAATTTGGGTGGTCGCTCATTAACTGGTGAACTTTTATTTCGTCAGCG
TTAAAATTGTGCGCCGAAATTGTTTTCTGCAAATACAATTTGCTAGTGGGCTTGTGCGATAAAATAGATA
TTTTGCCAAAGCGCCCGTTGATTATTTTATACCGAGTTTTGACGTTTTTGCAGTTTTCGTAAAATTGTAC
CAGCGTTTGCAGCGTAGCATTTGTGGTGGCCATGACGAATCGTAGATATGAATCTGTACAATCTTATTTA
TTCAATAATAGGAACAACAAAATTGATGCGCATCAATTTTTTGAACGTGTCGATACTGCGGAAGCGCAAA
TTATCAAAAACAACATTTACGACAACACAGTGGTGCTGAACAGAGATGTTCTTTTAAATATTTTAAAGCT
TGCCAACGACGTTTTTGACAACAAAGCATACATGTACGTCGACGACAGCGAAGTGTCTCGCCACTACAAT
GCTGTAGTAAAAATGAAAAGGCTTGTTATCGGCGTGCGAGCTTGAGACAATCTCTTTACAATACAATTGC
TTACATTGAGCGGTTGTTAAATATCGGCACGGTAAACGATAGCGAAATTACAATGCTTATAGCAGATTTT
TACGATTTGTATTCCAATTATAATATTGAATTGCCACCACCCCAAGCGCTGCCTCGAAGCAGACGACCTT
CCGTTGTGCAGCCAGCGGCGCCTGCGCCGGTGCCCACAATCGTGCGCGAACAAACTAAACCAGAACAAAT
TATACCGGCGGCACCGCCGCCACCACCTTCTCCCGTGCCTAACATTCCAGCGCCTCCACCACCACCACCA
CCATCGATGTCTGAATTGCCGCCCGCTCCACCAATGCCGACGGAACCTCAACCCGCTGCACCTTTAGACG
ACAGACAACAATTGTTGGAAGCTATTAGAAACGAAAAAAATCGCACTCGTCTCAGACCGGTCAAACCAAA
AACGGCGCCCGAAACCAGTACAATAGTTGAGGTGCCGACTGTGTTGCCTAAAGAGACATTTGAGCCTAAA
CCGCCGTCTGCATCACCGCCACCACCTCCGCCTCCGCCTCCGCCGCCAGCCCCGCCTGCGCCTCCACCGA
TGGTAGATTTATCATCAGCTCCACCACCGCCGCCATTAGTAGATTTGCCGTCTGAAATGTTACCACCGCC
TGCACCATCGCTTTCTAACGTGTTGTCTGAATTAAAATCGGGCACAGTTAGATTGAAACCCGCCCAAAAA
CGCCCGCAATCAGAAATAATTCCAAAAAGCTCAACTACAAATTTGATCGCGGACGTGTTAGCCGACACAA
TTAATAGGCGTCGTGTGGCTATGGCAAAATCGTCTTCGGAAGCAACTTCTAACGACGAGGGTTGGGACGA
CGACGATAATCGGCCTAATAAAGCTAACACGCCCGATGTTAAATATGTCCAAGCTTTATTTAACGTGTTT
ACGTCGAGTCAATTGTACACTAACGACAGTGATGAAAGAAATACAAAAGCGCATAATATTTTGAACGACG
TCGAACCTTTATTACAAAACAAAACACAAACGAATATCGACAAAGCTAGATTGCTGCTACAAGATTTGGC
AAGTTTTGTGGCGTTGAGCGAAAATCCATTAGATAGTCCAGCCATCGGTTCGGAAAAACAACCCTTGTTT
GAAACTAATCGAAACCTATTTTACAAATCTATTGAGGATTTAATATTTAAATTCAGATATAAAGACGCTG
AAAATCATTTGATTTTCGCTCTAACATACCACCCTAAAGATTATAAATTTAATGAATTATTAAAATACGT
ACAACAATTGTCTGTAAATCAACAACGCACAGAATCTAGCGCTTAATAAATGTACTAATAACAATGTATC
GTGTTTTAATACGCCGGACCAGTGAACAGAGGTGCGTCTGGTGCAAACTCCTTTACTTTGAACACCAGGG
AAACTTCAAGGAGAATTTCCTCCTCTTCAGCAGAGTCGGTACCGATGTAAACGATGGGCTTGTAGAAGTT
CTCCCAGATGACACGATCGATGAACTGTTCGAACGAGTTGGTGTACTCAGAGTGAAGGTTCATTATTGGG
CAGCCGCCGCCCTTCTTAGCCAGGCTGATGCGGTACTCGTTGTTGCTGCCCACCCATGAAGGCTCGACGA
TCCTAATCACGTCATGAGGTACATAGTCGGGGTCGCAACGCAGAGCGTGTTGGGCCAGGAATTTGTAACA
ACGGTTGGGTCTAGTGGGACGCATGTTGACAACAAGGAAAACATCCATCACTTCTTGGTCGTTAACAATG
GGGAAGCTGTCTTCCATGAAGCGGGTCCAAGTTTCCCTGTAGAACTCTTTTCCTTTCCATCCAACGACAA
GCTTCATCGTGTCGGGTTTAACATTACGGATTTCCTTGAAGAGAGTGAGTTTTTGGTTCTTGCCGGGTCC
CAGGAAAGGATCAGATCTTCAATATTGGCCATTAGCCATATTATTCATTGGTTATATAGCATAAATCAAT
ATTGGCTATTGGCCATTGCATACGTTGTATCTATATCATAATATGTACATTTATATTGGCTCATGTCCAA
TATGACCGCCATGTTGGCATTGATTATTGACTAGTTATTAATAGTAATCAATTACGGGGTCATTAGTTCA
TAGCCCATATATGGAGTTCCGCGTTACATAACTTACGGTAAATGGCCCGCCTGGCTGACCGCCCAACGAC
CCCCGCCCATTGACGTCAATAATGACGTATGTTCCCATAGTAACGCCAATAGGGACTTTCCATTGACGTC
AATGGGTGGAGTATTTACGGTAAACTGCCCACTTGGCAGTACATCAAGTGTATCATATGCCAAGTCCGCC
CCCTATTGACGTCAATGACGGTAAATGGCCCGCCTGGCATTATGCCCAGTACATGACCTTACGGGACTTT
CCTACTTGGCAGTACATCTACGTATTAGTCATCGCTATTACCATGGTGATGCGGTTTTGGCAGTACACCA
ATGGGCGTGGATAGCGGTTTGACTCACGGGGATTTCCAAGTCTCCACCCCATTGACGTCAATGGGAGTTT
GTTTTGGCACCAAAATCAACGGGACTTTCCAAAATGTCGTAATAACCCCGCCCCGTTGACGCAAATGGGC
GGTAGGCGTGTACGGTGGGAGGTCTATATAAGCAGAGCTCGTTTAGTGAACCGTCAGATCACTAGAAGCT
TTATTGCGGTAGTTTATCACAGTTAAATTGCTAACGCAGTCAGTGCTTCTGACACAACAGTCTCGAACTT
AAGCTGCAGAAGTTGGTCGTGAGGCACTGGGCAGGTAAGTATCAAGGTTACAAGACAGGTTTAAGGAGAC
CAATAGAAACTGGGCTTGTCGAGACAGAGAAGACTCTTGCGTTTCTGATAGGCACCTATTGGTCTTACTG
ACATCCACTTTGCCTTTCTCTCCACAGGTGTCCACTCCCAGTTCAATTACAGCTCTTAAGGCTAGAGTAC
TTAATACGACTCACTATAGGCTAGCCTCGAGAATTCACGCGTGGTACCTCTAGACACCATGGCCTCGGCT
GGTAACGCCGCCGGGGCCCTGGGCAGGCAGGCCGGCGGCGGGAGGCGCAGACGGACCGGGGGACCGCACC
GCGCCGCGCCGGACCGGGACTATCTGCACCGGCCCAGCTACTGCGACGCCGCCTTCGCTCTGGAGCAGAT
TTCCAAGGGGAAGGCTACTGGCCGGAAAGCGCCGCTGTGGCTGAGAGCGAAGTTTCAGAGACTCTTATTT
AAACTGGGTTGTTACATTCAAAAGAACTGCGGCAAGTTTTTGGTTGTGGGTCTCCTCATATTTGGGGCCT
TCGCTGTGGGATTAAAGGCAGCTAATCTCGAGACCAACGTGGAGGAGCTGTGGGTGGAAGTTGGTGGACG
AGTGAGTCGAGAATTAAATTATACCCGTCAGAAGATAGGAGAAGAGGCTATGTTTAATCCTCAACTCATG
ATACAGACTCCAAAAGAAGAAGGCGCTAATGTTCTGACCACAGAGGCTCTCCTGCAACACCTGGACTCAG
CACTCCAGGCCAGTCGTGTGCACGTCTACATGTATAACAGGCAATGGAAGTTGGAACATTTGTGCTACAA
ATCAGGGGAACTTATCACGGAGACAGGTTACATGGATCAGATAATAGAATACCTTTACCCTTGCTTAATC
ATTACACCTTTGGACTGCTTCTGGGAAGGGGCAAAGCTACAGTCCGGGACAGCATACCTCCTAGGTAAGC
CTCCTTTACGGTGGACAAACTTTGACCCCTTGGAATTCCTAGAAGAGTTAAAGAAAATAAACTACCAAGT
GGACAGCTGGGAGGAAATGCTGAATAAAGCCGAAGTTGGCCATGGGTACATGGACCGGCCTTGCCTCAAC
CCAGCCGACCCAGATTGCCCTGCCACAGCCCCTAACAAAAATTCAACCAAACCTCTTGATGTGGCCCTTG
TTTTGAATGGTGGATGTCAAGGTTTATCCAGGAAGTATATGCATTGGCAGGAGGAGTTGATTGTGGGTGG
TACCGTCAAGAATGCCACTGGAAAACTTGTCAGCGCTCACGCCCTGCAAACCATGTTCCAGTTAATGACT
CCCAAGCAAATGTATGAACACTTCAGGGGCTACGACTATGTCTCTCACATCAACTGGAATGAAGACAGGG
CAGCCGCCATCCTGGAGGCCTGGCAGAGGACTTACGTGGAGGTGGTTCATCAAAGTGTCGCCCCAAACTC
CACTCAAAAGGTGCTTCCCTTCACAACCACGACCCTGGACGACATCCTAAAATCCTTCTCTGATGTCAGT
GTCATCCGAGTGGCCAGCGGCTACCTACTGATGCTTGCCTATGCCTGTTTAACCATGCTGCGCTGGGACT
GCTCCAAGTCCCAGGGTGCCGTGGGGCTGGCTGGCGTCCTGTTGGTTGCGCTGTCAGTGGCTGCAGGATT
GGGCCTCTGCTCCTTGATTGGCATTTCTTTTAATGCTGCGACAACTCAGGTTTTGCCGTTTCTTGCTCTT
GGTGTTGGTGTGGATGATGTCTTCCTCCTGGCCCATGCATTCAGTGAAACAGGACAGAATAAGAGGATTC
CATTTGAGGACAGGACTGGGGAGTGCCTCAAGCGCACCGGAGCCAGCGTGGCCCTCACCTCCATCAGCAA
TGTCACCGCCTTCTTCATGGCCGCATTGATCCCTATCCCTGCCCTGCGAGCGTTCTCCCTCCAGGCTGCT
GTGGTGGTGGTATTCAATTTTGCTATGGTTCTGCTCATTTTTCCTGCAATTCTCAGCATGGATTTATACA
GACGTGAGGACAGAAGATTGGATATTTTCTGCTGTTTCACAAGCCCCTGTGTCAGCAGGGTGATTCAAGT
TGAGCCACAGGCCTACACAGAGCCTATGCAGTCCACCGTTCAGCTCCGCACAGAGTATGACCCTCACACG
CACGTGTACTACACCACCGCCGAGCCACGCTCTGAGATCTCTGTACAGCCTGTTACCGTCACCCAGGACA
ACCTCAGCTGTCAGAGTCCCGAGAGCACCAGCTCTACCAGGGACCTGCTCTCCCAGTTCTCAGACTCCAG
CCTCCACTGCCTCGAGCCCCCCTGCACCAAGTGGACACTCTCTTCGTTTGCAGAGAAGCACTATGCTCCT
TTCCTCCTGAAACCCAAAGCCAAGGTTGTGGTAATCCTTCTTTTCCTGGGCTTGCTGGGGGTCAGCCTTT
ATGGGACCACCCGAGTGAGAGACGGGCTGGACCTCACGGACATTGTTCCCCGGGAAACCAGAGAATATGA
CTTCATAGCTGCCCAGTTCAAGTACTTCTCTTTCTACAACATGTATATAGTCACCCAGAAAGCAGACTAC
CCGAATATCCAGCACCTACTTTACGACCTTCATAAGAGTTTCAGCAATGTGAAGTATGTCATGCTGGAGG
AGAACAAGCAACTTCCCCAAATGTGGCTGCACTACTTTAGAGACTGGCTTCAAGGACTTCAGGATGCATT
TGACAGTGACTGGGAAACTGGGAGGATCATGCCAAACAATTATAAAAATGGATCAGATGACGGGGTCCTC
GCTTACAAACTCCTGGTGCAGACTGGCAGCCGAGACAAGCCCATCGACATTAGTCAGTTGACTAAACAGC
GTCTGGTAGACGCAGATGGCATCATTAATCCGAGCGCTTTCTACATCTACCTGACCGCTTGGGTCAGCAA
CGACCCTGTAGCTTACGCTGCCTCCCAGGCCAACATCCGGCCTCACCGGCCGGAGTGGGTCCATGACAAA
GCCGACTACATGCCAGAGACCAGGCTGAGAATCCCAGCAGCAGAGCCCATCGAGTACGCTCAGTTCCCTT
TCTACCTCAACGGCCTACGAGACACCTCAGACTTTGTGGAAGCCATAGAAAAAGTGAGAGTCATCTGTAA
CAACTATACGAGCCTGGGACTGTCCAGCTACCCCAATGGCTACCCCTTCCTGTTCTGGGAGCAATACATC
AGCCTGCGCCACTGGCTGCTGCTATCCATCAGCGTGGTGCTGGCCTGCACGTTTCTAGTGTGCGCAGTCT
TCCTCCTGAACCCCTGGACGGCCGGGATCATTGTCATGGTCCTGGCTCTGATGACCGTTGAGCTCTTTGG
CATGATGGGCCTCATTGGGATCAAGCTGAGTGCTGTGCCTGTGGTCATCCTGATTGCATCTGTTGGCATC
GGAGTGGAGTTCACCGTCCACGTGGCTTTGGCCTTTCTGACAGCCATTGGGGACAAGAACCACAGGGCTA
TGCTCGCTCTGGAACACATGTTTGCTCCCGTTCTGGACGGTGCTGTGTCCACTCTGCTGGGTGTACTGAT
GCTTGCAGGGTCCGAATTTGATTTCATTGTCAGATACTTCTTTGCCGTCCTGGCCATTCTCACCGTCTTG
GGGGTTCTCAATGGACTGGTTCTGCTGCCTGTCCTCTTATCCTTCTTTGGACCGTGTCCTGAGGTGTCTC
CAGCCAATGGCCTAAACCGACTGCCCACTCCTTCGCCTGAGCCGCCTCCAAGTGTCGTCCGGTTTGCCGT
GCCTCCTGGTCACACGAACAATGGGTCTGATTCCTCCGACTCGGAGTACAGCTCTCAGACCACGGTGTCT
GGCATCAGTGAGGAGCTCAGGCAATACGAAGCACAGCAGGGTGCCGGAGGCCCTGCCCACCAAGTGATTG
TGGAAGCCACAGAAAACCCTGTCTTTGCCCGGTCCACTGTGGTCCATCCGGACTCCAGACATCAGCCTCC
CTTGACCCCTCGGCAACAGCCCCACCTGGACTCTGGCTCCTTGTCCCCTGGACGGCAAGGCCAGCAGCCT
CGAAGGGATATGGATGAAAAGACCACCGGTTGGCGTGGTGGTCATGTTGTTGAAGGTCTGGCAGGCGAAC
TGGAACAGCTGCGTGCACGTCTGGAACATCATCCGCAGGGTCAGCGTGAACCGTAAGCGGCCGCAGTGAG
CAAGGGCGAGGAGCTGTTCACCGGGGTGGTGCCCATCCTGGTCGAGCTGGACGGCGACGTAAACGGCCAC
AAGTTCAGCGTGTCCGGCGAGGGCGAGGGCGATGCCACCTACGGCAAGCTGACCCTGAAGTTCATCTGCA
CCACCGGCAAGCTGCCCGTGCCCTGGCCCACCCTCGTGACCACCCTGACCTACGGCGTGCAGTGCTTCAG
CCGCTACCCCGACCACATGAAGCAGCACGACTTCTTCAAGTCCGCCATGCCCGAAGGCTACGTCCAGGAG
CGCACCATCTTCTTCAAGGACGACGGCAACTACAAGACCCGCGCCGAGGTGAAGTTCGAGGGCGACACCC
TGGTGAACCGCATCGAGCTGAAGGGCATCGACTTCAAGGAGGACGGCAACATCCTGGGGCACAAGCTGGA
GTACAACTACAACAGCCACAACGTCTATATCATGGCCGACAAGCAGAAGAACGGCATCAAGGTGAACTTC
AAGATCCGCCACAACATCGAGGACGGCAGCGTGCAGCTCGCCGACCACTACCAGCAGAACACCCCCATCG
GCGACGGCCCCGTGCTGCTGCCCGACAACCACTACCTGAGCACCCAGTCCAAGCTGAGCAAAGACCCCAA
CGAGAAGCGCGATCACATGGTCCTGCTGGAGTTCGTGACCGCCGCCGGGATCACTCTCGGCATGGACGAG
CTGTACAAGTAGGCATTGGAAGTTCTGTTTCAAGGGCCTGGGGCCGCAGAAGATCAAGTTGATCCAAGAT
TGATTGATGGCAAGCATCACCATCACCATCACCATCACTAGAATCAACCTCTGGATTACAAAATTTGTGA
AAGATTGACTGGTATTCTTAACTATGTTGCTCCTTTTACGCTATGTGGATACGCTGCTTTAATGCCTTTG
TATCATGCTATTGCTTCCCGTATGGCTTTCATTTTCTCCTCCTTGTATAAATCCTGGTTGCTGTCTCTTT
ATGAGGAGTTGTGGCCCGTTGTCAGGCAACGTGGCGTGGTGTGCACTGTGTTTGCTGACGCAACCCCCAC
TGGTTGGGGCATTGCCACCACCTGTCAGCTCCTTTCCGGGACTTTCGCTTTCCCCCTCCCTATTGCCACG
GCGGAACTCATCGCCGCCTGCCTTGCCCGCTGCTGGACAGGGGCTCGGCTGTTGGGCACTGACAATTCCG
TGGTGTTGTCGGGGAAGCTGACGTCCTTTCCATGGCTGCTCGCCTGTGTTGCCACCTGGATTCTGCGCGG
GACGTCCTTCTGCTACGTCCCTTCGGCCCTCAATCCAGCGGACCTTCCTTCCCGCGGCCTGCTGCCGGCT
CTGCGGCCTCTTCCGCGTCTTCGCCTTCGCCCTCAGACGAGTCGGATCTCCCTTTGGGCCGCCTCCCCGC
CTGAGACATGATAAGATACATTGATGAGTTTGGACAAACCACAACTAGAATGCAGTGAAAAAAATGCTTT
ATTTGTGAAATTTGTGATGCTATTGCTTTATTTGTAACCATTATAAGCTGCAATAAACAAGTTAACAACA
ACAATTGCATTCATTTTATGTTTCAGGTTCAGGGGGAGATGTGGGAGGTTTTTTAAAGCAAGTAAAACCT
CTACAAATGTGGTAGGATCCGCGCCCGATGGTGGGACGGTATGAATAATCCGGAATATTTATAGGTTTTT
TTATTACAAAACTGTTACGAAAACAGTAAAATACTTATTTATTTGCGAGATGGTTATCATTTTAATTATC
TCCATGATATCAGCAACTATATATTGATAGACATTTCCAGTTTGTGATATTAGTTTGTGCGTCTCATTAC
AATGGCTGTTATTTTTAACAACAAACAACTGCTCGCAGACAATAGTATAGAAAAGGGAGGTGAACTGTTT
TTGTTTAACGGTTCGTACAACATTTTGGAAAGTTATGTTAATCCGGTGCTGCTAAAAAATGGTGTAATTG
AACTAGAAGAAGCTGCGTACTATGCCGGCAACATATTGTACAAAACCGACGATCCCAAATTCATTGATTA
TATAAATTTAATAATTAAAGCAACACACTCCGAAGAACTACCAGAAAATAGCACTGTTGTAAATTACAGA
AAAACTATGCGCAGCGGTACTATACACCCCATTAAAAAAGACATATATATTTATGACAACAAAAAATTTA
CTCTATACGATAGATACATATATGGATACGATAATAACTATGTTAATTTTTATGAGGAGAAAAATGAAAA
AGAGAAGGAATACGAAGAAGAAGACGACAAGGCGTCTAGTTTATGTGAAAATAAAATTATATTGTCGCAA
ATTAACTGTGAATCATTTGAAAATGATTTTAAATATTACCTCAGCGATTATAACTACGCGTTTTCAATTA
TAGATAATACTACAAATGTTCTTGTTGCGTTTGGTTTGTATCGTTAATAAAAAACAAATTTGACATTTAT
AATTGTTTTATTATTCAATAATTACAAATAGGATTGAGACCCTTGCAGTTGCCAGCAAACGGACAGAGCT
TGTCGACAGTTTTCATTTTTTGGCAGTTTGGTGGTTTATACACATCTTGGGATTTGATTAAAAGATGCAT
GACTTCACCCACACACTTGGAGTCGTGGTTGTAGAAATGCGTCAGAGCCTTGATTAAACATCGGTTTTCA
CACTTGGCACACGAAACCACGTTTGCAATGTAACAGTTTAGTATAAACCTCTTCCTGTACATACCGCCGC
GCGGTACATTGTTTTCTTTCAAATCGTTCAATATTTTTTTTATACACGGAGGCATATTAATCTTGTTGTT
CAGCATGTCGACGACATTTTTCTTTCCTTCTACGCATTCTTTCATACAAATGTTTCTCTTGCTGCGTTTT
TTAAAATTGGAATTTTTAATTTCATTAATAGTGGGCGGAGCCGTTAACAGCATGTACAATCGCAGTCCGG
AAATTTTGACCAAAACCCCGCCATTGTAGAATACCGTGTATGGAGTTAGGGTCAATTTATCAATAAAATC
ATCGGGATCAATTAAATATGTAGCTTTCTTGTCTAAACATGACGCTCTAATGAGCGGACTCCACACGTTA
TACGATGCATTCGCCATACTTCGCGGCTTCTCGCACCAGCGGTCCTGATTCGACTAACGGTCGATTGGAT
GGCTTAATAGTTTTAACGTCACCGACATACTCGGTAATTTTGTAGTCGGCAGTTCTTTTGGGCGTGATCG
TTGTCACTACGGGGGTCATGTCATCGCTTCGTAAAAACTTATTACAATCAAAGCTCGTGCCGGAACGCGT
GCACAGATCGTGCACGTTGCGTCGCAAGCTATTTAATTCGCGCTTTATTTGATCTCTATCATAGTCGTGT
TGAGATGCGACAACGGGCGCATTGTTAATTCTTGACGTGCGATACATAATATATTATTGGATAAAGTTGC
ATTAAATGAAACTAACTTACAAGATGGCTAGTTTGTTAAAATACGCGCTGCGCTTGACTCGGGAATACAA
AGAAAACATTATTCCACACTTTGATCACTTGACTCGATTGCGCGATTTAATCGACGGCATGATTAAAAGC
GAGGATGTACAACGTTTTAATCGCACTAATCGCAATGATTTAATTTCGGCTTGCATGCAAATCAACGTTC
GGACGTACATGCCCAACGCCACGATAGATATGCGCAAACAACCCAACTGTATATATTTTCGAATTTGCCA
ATATTGCCACTTGGAGGCCGACGTGCCTTCGCCCGACGATCATTCGGTGTACAGATACTTGTGCGTCGCG
TGCGGCACGCCGCTGGTCATCGACCACCCGCTCGACGTGTTCGGCCACACGGAGGAAGGCGTCAACGAAC
TGCTCGAGGTGCAGCGAGTCAACGCGGGCGGGGAGTTGTAGGCGTCATAACTATTTATTAAATAAGATAA
TTTAAAAAATCGCCGTTAATATGCAAATCAAAACTGTACTATTGGCTTTTGCGATGTTTGCCGCGTTGAA
CGCGCAACACGTTTTAGCCGCTTGCGCCGAGACCGGCGCCGTCTGCGTTCATAACGACGAGTGTTGTAGC
GGCGCATGTTCCCCCATATTTAATTATTGCTTACCACAATAAGTTTAGTTTGCGTTAAAAAACAATAGTT
GTTGCAAAATCGACACACGTGTATCAAAATGGCTCGCGTTAAAATTGGAGAATTTAAATTTGGAGAAGAT
ACGTTCAACCTGCGGTACGTGCTAGAGCGCGACCAACAGGTCCGGTTCGTGGCCAAGGACGTCGCTAACA
GTTTAAAATATACAGTTTGTGATAAAGCTATACGTGTTCATGTAGACAATAAATACAAATCGTTATTTGA
GCAGACCATCCAAAATGGGGGCCCTACCTCTAACAGCGTCGTGAAAAGGGGCGACCCGCTGTATTTGCAG
CCGCATACAGTGCTCATTACTAAATCCGGCGTGATTCAGCTGATTATGAAGTCCAAATTGCCTTACGCCA
TAGAATTACAAGAATGGCTTTTAGAAGAAGTAATTCCTCAAGTGCTCTGCACCGGCAAGTACGATCCCGC
GATCAAACAACGGGAGGAGGAGAGCAAACAGTTGGTGACTAAGCTGATTGCGACATTCACCGAGCACACA
AACGCGCTGCAAGCGGTGGTGGCGCAAAAAACCGAGGAACTTGTTAAAAAACAAGAGTTTATTGAACGCA
TCGTTGCCATCAAGGACAAGCAGATCGAGGCCAAAGATTTGCAGGTCACGCGCGTCATGACTGATCTAAA
CCGCATGTACACCGGCTTCCAGGAAACCATGCAAAAGAAAGACGAAATAATGCAGAAAAAAGACGCGCAG
GTCACCGATTTAGTTGCCAAAGTGGTGGATTTGTCGGATCGCGCGGTTCAATACCCCGCGGACAAGCGCA
AACATCCGGTGTTGTGCGTGACGCGCGACGGCACTACGTTTACGGCTATTACCGGCCAAAAGACGTACGT
GGAAAACCAAAAGCATAAACGTAACATCAACGTTGCCAACATTGTGGTGGAGAATATCCGGCCTAATCCT
ACCGTCGATTGGAACAACGCCACTGATCGGCTACAAGCTAAACGGAGCAAGCGAAGCATAGTTTTGGTTC
GCTGGAAGAAGCGCAACAATTTGAAAATAGGATAAAGTATTTGTTAAAGAATGCAAATAATATTAATTAA
ATTAATAAATCTTGAACGTAATTTTGTCTTTCAATTTTGTGACCTCTGGCTTTTTCGAATCTATCTATGG
CTTCCTGCGGCGCAATACCCAGGGTGTGCATTAAATATCTGCACACCATGTAACCGGTGCGATTAATACC
GTGTGTGCAGTGCACGCCCACCAACATGCCGGGACACTTTTCTGTAAATTCTTTTACCGTGTCAATAAAT
TCTTGAACTATGCTTTCAGGCGGCAAAGTCTGGCCAGGTACTTGAATTTTTTTGTATAACAGGCCCGCCC
GCAAAAAATGCACACCATCATAATATTTAGACGTGTTGGTTAAATCGATTATTGCTCCAATACTAGGGTT
TTGTTTTACTATCTGTTCTGCGGTCCACATATCTTCTTCGCTAGTCACGTACGCAAACAACTCGGGCCGC
AAAGGTGTTTTAAAACATATCAGATTAGAATCTTTTATAACTTGGCCGCATTGTAAATAGTTGTGCCAAC
GCGCGGGAAACATTTTACACGTGCTTTCAATCTTATCTCATAAACGCAACTAAATATGATCCTTCAACTC
GCTTTACGAGCCAAGCTT
